>Addgene plasmid #63040 | Or49b-Gal4 | addgene partial sequence | sequence record 108957 | pCasper-F 5'-gggttttattaacttacat-3'
CGCCGGGGATCAGATCCGCGGCCGCGGGAATTCGATTACTCCTACAGCATCACTCATACGCACTGTTATC
CAGTATCTAAAGTTACCAGTATGTTCATTTAGAACTTCTCCTCCTTTTGAGTGCCTTATCTATCAGATAA
ACCTGAACTTTGGTCGCTGCATAAACACTAGCTTAAAGACGGCCAAATGGCGCACTAATCGCCTGTGCAT
TGGTCCTAGTTCTCGTCCTGGGAACATTCGCCCATTCACATTGTCGGTTGGCTAGCAAAAAACTTTGCAT
GCTAAAGGGTTAGTCCCCTTTCGGTGTCTGTGTGTTGGTGAGTATCTGTGCAAGCTTGGCTCTTGGCCTG
GCCAGATACTGGGCCAAAATGGGTCAATGGAATTTTATAGAGAGCGCTGCAGACACCAATCTGCATGGCC
ATATCCATAGCCATAGCCATCGCCATCGCCAGTTGTACGTAATCGTTGCAGCAAATAAATTTCAAACGCT
GTCACATAAATTCGAATGTTTTTGTTTTTTTTTCTTTTTTGGGTCTGCTGGTTGTAGCTAAAATTAAATT
TGACTGCACATTGTTAATAGGTCTACAATGTGGCCATAAATGCCCCATAAATTAGTCTTTCTGGCCGGAG
CACTACAAGCGCGATAAGGCTAATGAAATATGGTGGAGAGCCAGGCTACAAAGGGGGCAAGGACCTATTT
CTTTATCCTTGTGCCCTCTTTTTTTTTGGCTGCAGGACGCAGCTGGAAAGTATGCAACGCCTGTGCCAGT
TAATTACGAGGCTGCCACAGAATAAAGTCGACAAACACACAAGGAAAAATCACTTAATGCCATAATAAAA
TTGGCCAACTTGGGCTAACTTTGGCATAACTTATAACTTGAACGCGCTTATTAAATTTATTTGCCCTCAA
AAAGACAAACTTTGACGTGTGCCACGTAGCCCCGAGTGATTCCTAGACTCTTTGGCCCAAAAC
