>Addgene plasmid #63040 | Or49b-Gal4 | addgene partial sequence | sequence record 108960 | GAL4Nterm-R 5'-tcagatgtgccctagtcagc-3'
GGGAGAGTAGCGACACTCCCAGTTGTTCTTCAGACACTTGGCGCACTTCGGTTTTTCTTTGGAGCACTTG
AGCTTTTTAAGTCGGCAAATATCGCATGCTTGTTCGATAGAAGACAGAAGCTTGATATCGCCTCCCAGAC
CGGCAACGAAAATCACGTTCTTGTTGGTCAAAGTAAACGACATGGTGACTTCTTTTTTGCTTTAGCAGGC
TCTTTCGATCCCCGGGAATTGGTCGACTCTAGCGGTACCGTACCCTAGAGGATCGCTCGAGGTTTAAACA
GATCTGCATGCTCTAGAGGATCCAGATCCACTAGTGGCCTATGCGGCCGCGAATTCACTAGTGATTGGCT
TATAACTTGGCTTTCTAATCGAATTCTGAGCCATCCTGTTTGTGCTTCATCCTTTTATAGCATTCTTATG
GGAAAAACTAGTCGGGCAGTTTTTAAAGGACACGACTTGCATGGACTCCCAGCTGGTCTCATTTGGGTGC
AATTTCTGCCTAAATTGCCAATGATTTTGCACAAATTTTTACTATTGAATTGCAACATTCATTTGCTGCA
TTTCATTGGCCACATATTGATTTCTTTTTGAATTACGAGTGAAGGACGGGGTGGAGAGGTGGTCGCCATT
AATACAGATTATAGCACTTCAATATATTTTTCATTTAATTTGGAAGCTAATTTTGCTAATGCGTTCCGCT
GATAACTCGACAACACTTGGGCTGTATGTTTATTAAAGATAGACCAATTAGCATATAAACTCAATTATAT
TTACACATAGATAATGCTTATCGATTGGAGATAAAAGTAAAAAACGCTATAAATGATGGCTTGATAATCA
GAGGCAGGTTTTTCAAACAGCTTTTGATAGCTTCGTTGAGAGGGCAGCGCATTCAATGTGAAATCAGTTG
TGTTCCAGCTCTCGCGATCTACGGT
