[The description below was written by a language model from this plasmid's Addgene catalogue record.]
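Description:
Or49b-Gal4 is a Drosophila melanogaster driver construct built in the pCasperAUG-Gal4-X backbone, an insect expression vector of about 12 kb. It is propagated in E. coli under ampicillin selection; the record lists the copy number as unknown and gives no feature table, so the bacterial origin, any fly transformation marker and any transposon ends are not documented here. The pCasper name suggests a P-element germline transformation vector, but this is an inference from the name rather than something the catalogue entry states.

The insert is an 8,834 bp fragment of regulatory sequence from the D. melanogaster odorant receptor gene Or49b. It was cloned by restriction digestion into a single NotI site that is retained on both flanks, so orientation depends on the clone rather than being forced by the cloning strategy. The fragment lies 5' of a Gal4 coding region supplied by the backbone. This region is a fusion of the first 18 amino acids of Drosophila ADH to full-length yeast Gal4 (residues 1-881), which probably explains the "AUG" in the backbone name: the ADH leader would provide the start codon, so the inserted promoter does not need to supply one.

The aim is to express Gal4 in the pattern of Or49b, that is, in the olfactory sensory neurons that normally express this receptor. In flies that also carry a UAS-linked transgene, Gal4 activates that responder only in those cells, which allows the neurons to be labelled or manipulated. The associated publication concerns the genetic and functional subdivision of the antennal lobe, consistent with use for mapping the projections of receptor-defined neurons.
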