Addgene plasmid #63040: Or49b-Gal4
Purpose: To express Gal4 in the pattern of the Drosophila melanogaster odorant receptor Or49b, using the promoter sequences of the gene cloned 5' of Gal4
Depositing lab: Leslie Vosshall. Depositing organization: Rockefeller University. Publication: Genetic and functional subdivision of the Drosophila antennal lobe. Fishilevich E, Vosshall LB. Curr Biol. 2005 Sep 6;15(17):1548-53. 10.1016/j.cub.2005.07.066 PubMed 16139209.
Backbone
  Vector backbone: pCasperAUG-Gal4-X
  Backbone manufacturer: Leslie Vosshall Lab
  Backbone size w/o insert (bp): 12000
  Vector type: Insect Expression
Growth in bacteria
  Bacterial resistance: Ampicillin, 100 μg/mL
  Growth temperature: 37°C
  Growth strain: DH5alpha
  Copy number: Unknown
Gene/Insert
  Gene/Insert name: Drosophila melanogaster Or49b promoter
  Species: D. melanogaster (fly)
  Insert size (bp): 8834
  Tag / fusion protein: Drosophila ADH (aa's 1-18) fused to Yeast Gal4 (aa's 1-881) (C terminal on backbone)
  Cloning method: Restriction Enzyme; 5′ cloning site NotI (not destroyed); 3′ cloning site NotI (not destroyed)
  Sequencing primers: 5′ pCasper-F 5'-gggttttattaacttacat-3'; 3′ GAL4Nterm-R 5'-tcagatgtgccctagtcagc-3'
Terms and licenses: Academic/Nonprofit Terms; Industry Terms: Not Available to Industry
How to cite: Or49b-Gal4 was a gift from Leslie Vosshall (Addgene plasmid # 63040 ; http://n2t.net/addgene:63040 ; RRID:Addgene_63040)
